Addgene plasmid #104560: pcDNA-Ran-Q69L-mRFP1-polyA
Purpose: Express Ran Q69L mutant in mammalian cells (CMV promoter). Also suitable for in vitro transcription (T7 promoter) for injecting mRNA into oocytes.
Depositing lab: Yi Zhang. Depositing organization: Boston Children's Hospital. Publication: Nucleosome assembly is required for nuclear pore complex assembly in mouse zygotes. Inoue A, Zhang Y. Nat Struct Mol Biol. 2014 Jul;21(7):609-16. doi: 10.1038/nsmb.2839. Epub 2014 Jun 8. PubMed 24908396.
Backbone
  Vector backbone: pcDNA3.1
  Vector type: Mammalian Expression
Growth in bacteria
  Bacterial resistance: Ampicillin, 100 μg/mL
  Growth temperature: 37°C
  Growth strain: DH5alpha
  Copy number: High Copy
Gene/Insert
  Gene/Insert name: Ran
  Species: M. musculus (mouse)
  Mutation: Q69L
  Entrez Gene: Ran
  Tag / fusion protein: mRFP1 (C terminal on insert)
Terms and licenses: Academic/Nonprofit Terms; Industry Terms: Not Available to Industry
How to cite: pcDNA-Ran-Q69L-mRFP1-polyA was a gift from Yi Zhang (Addgene plasmid # 104560 ; http://n2t.net/addgene:104560 ; RRID:Addgene_104560)
