[The description below was written by a language model from this plasmid's Addgene catalogue record and pLannotate feature annotations shown in this document.]
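Description:
pcDNA-Ran-Q69L-mRFP1-polyA is a mammalian expression plasmid built on the pcDNA3.1 backbone, about 6.9 kb in size. It is propagated in E. coli through a high-copy ColE1/pUC-type origin with ampicillin selection from the β-lactamase gene. An f1 phage origin is also present. For selection in mammalian cells, the backbone carries a neomycin phosphotransferase gene driven by the SV40 enhancer/early promoter and terminated by the SV40 poly(A) signal. Several short annotated fragments (HIV-1 LTR, TEF1 promoter, ble, lacI, bom) are small partial matches and are probably not functional elements.

The payload is the mouse Ran coding sequence carrying the Q69L substitution, fused at its C terminus to the monomeric red fluorescent protein mRFP1. Ran is the small GTPase that gives nucleocytoplasmic transport its directionality by cycling between GDP- and GTP-bound states. Q69L is generally known as a GTP-hydrolysis-deficient form that stays locked in the GTP-bound state and acts as a dominant interfering mutant. The fusion sits downstream of the CMV immediate-early enhancer and promoter and upstream of the bovine growth hormone polyadenylation signal, which gives strong expression in transfected mammalian cells.

A T7 promoter lies between the CMV promoter and the open reading frame, so the same cassette can serve as a template for in vitro transcription. The "polyA" in the name suggests an encoded poly(A) tract after the fusion to stabilise such transcripts, although the feature table does not annotate one. According to the record, the resulting mRNA is intended for injection into oocytes. The red tag allows expression and localisation of the mutant protein to be followed, in the context of work on nuclear pore complex assembly in mouse zygotes.
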