Features (pLannotate 1.2.2; 22 found; start..end, strand, type, name):
     36..80      -  misc_feature   bom (fragment): basis of mobility region from pBR322
    235..614     +  enhancer       CMV enhancer: human cytomegalovirus immediate early enhancer
    615..818     +  promoter       CMV promoter: human cytomegalovirus (CMV) immediate early promoter
    814..847     +  LTR            5' LTR (truncated) (fragment): truncated 5' long terminal repeat (LTR) from HIV-1
    863..881     +  promoter       T7 promoter: promoter for bacteriophage T7 RNA polymerase
    908..1555    +  CDS            RAN: RAN_CANLF - Experimental evidence at protein level: Swiss-Prot protein existence level 1. GTPase involved in nucleocytoplasmic transport, participating both to the import and the export from the nucleus of proteins and RNAs. Switches between a cytoplasmic GDP- and a nuclear GTP-bound state by nucleotide exchange and GTP hydrolysis. Nuclear import receptors such as importin beta bind their substrates only in the absence of GTP- bound RAN and release them upon direct interaction with GTP-bound RAN, while export receptors behave in the opposite way. Thereby, RAN controls cargo loading and release
   1562..2239    +  CDS            mRFP1: monomeric derivative of DsRed (Campbell et al., 2002) mammalian codon-optimized
   2307..2328    +  promoter       TEF1 promoter (fragment): S. cerevisiae TEF1; promoter for EF-1α
   2542..2766    +  polyA_signal   bGH poly(A) signal: bovine growth hormone polyadenylation signal
   2770..2791    +  promoter       SV40 promoter (fragment): SV40 enhancer and early promoter
   2812..3240    +  rep_origin     f1 ori (sequence partly withheld): f1 bacteriophage origin of replication; arrow indicates direction of (+) strand synthesis
   3254..3584    +  promoter       SV40 promoter: SV40 enhancer and early promoter
   3651..4442    +  CDS            neo: KKA2_KLEPN - Also known as kan, nptII. Experimental evidence at protein level: Swiss-Prot protein existence level 1. Resistance to kanamycin, neomycin, paromomycin, ribostamycin, butirosin and gentamicin B. From Klebsiella pneumoniae.
   4468..4626    +  CDS            ble (fragment): BLE_KLEPN - Experimental evidence at protein level: Swiss-Prot protein existence level 1. Binding protein with a strong affinity to the bleomycin family of antibiotics. Binds to CL990; an antimitotic-antibiotic compound. From Klebsiella pneumoniae.
   4621..4742    +  polyA_signal   SV40 poly(A) signal: SV40 polyadenylation signal
   4815..4831    -  protein_bind   lac operator: The lac repressor binds to the lac operator to inhibit transcription in E. coli. This inhibition can be relieved by adding lactose or isopropyl-β-D-thiogalactopyranoside (IPTG). lac repressor encoded by lacI
   4839..4869    -  promoter       lac promoter: promoter for the E. coli lac operon
   4884..4905    -  protein_bind   CAP binding site: CAP binding activates transcription in the presence of cAMP. E. coli catabolite activator protein
   4918..5010    -  CDS            lacI (fragment): lac repressor; lacI; The lac repressor binds to the lac operator to inhibit transcription in E. coli. This inhibition can be relieved by adding lactose or isopropyl-β-D-thiogalactopyranoside (IPTG).
   5193..5781    -  rep_origin     ori: high-copy-number ColE1/pMB1/pBR322/pUC origin of replication
   5952..6812    -  CDS            AmpR: β-lactamase; bla; confers resistance to ampicillin, carbenicillin, and related antibiotics
   6813..6917    -  promoter       AmpR promoter: bla
>Addgene plasmid #104560 | pcDNA-Ran-Q69L-mRFP1-polyA | depositor full sequence | sequence record 198314 | pcDNA-Ran-Q69L-mRFP1-polyA sequence 6948 bps
GACGGATCGGGAGATCTCCCGATCCCCTATGGTCGACTCTCAGTACAATCTGCTCTGATGCCGCATAGTT
AAGCCAGTATCTGCTCCCTGCTTGTGTGTTGGAGGTCGCTGAGTAGTGCGCGAGCAAAATTTAAGCTACA
ACAAGGCAAGGCTTGACCGACAATTGCATGAAGAATCTGCTTAGGGTTAGGCGTTTTGCGCTGCTTCGCG
ATGTACGGGCCAGATATACGCGTTGACATTGATTATTGACTAGTTATTAATAGTAATCAATTACGGGGTC
ATTAGTTCATAGCCCATATATGGAGTTCCGCGTTACATAACTTACGGTAAATGGCCCGCCTGGCTGACCG
CCCAACGACCCCCGCCCATTGACGTCAATAATGACGTATGTTCCCATAGTAACGCCAATAGGGACTTTCC
ATTGACGTCAATGGGTGGACTATTTACGGTAAACTGCCCACTTGGCAGTACATCAAGTGTATCATATGCC
AAGTACGCCCCCTATTGACGTCAATGACGGTAAATGGCCCGCCTGGCATTATGCCCAGTACATGACCTTA
TGGGACTTTCCTACTTGGCAGTACATCTACGTATTAGTCATCGCTATTACCATGGTGATGCGGTTTTGGC
AGTACATCAATGGGCGTGGATAGCGGTTTGACTCACGGGGATTTCCAAGTCTCCACCCCATTGACGTCAA
TGGGAGTTTGTTTTGGCACCAAAATCAACGGGACTTTCCAAAATGTCGTAACAACTCCGCCCCATTGACG
CAAATGGGCGGTAGGCGTGTACGGTGGGAGGTCTATATAAGCAGAGCTCTCTGGCTAACTAGAGAACCCA
CTGCTTACTGGCTTATCGAAATTAATACGACTCACTATAGGGAGACCCAAGCTGGCTAGTTAAGCTTATG
GCCGCCCAGGGAGAGCCGCAGGTCCAGTTCAAGCTCGTCCTGGTGGGCGACGGCGGCACCGGGAAGACAA
CCTTCGTGAAGCGCCACTTGACGGGCGAGTTTGAGAAGAAGTATGTAGCCACCCTGGGCGTGGAGGTGCA
CCCGCTCGTCTTCCATACCAACAGAGGACCCATCAAGTTCAACGTGTGGGACACGGCCGGCCTGGAGAAG
TTCGGGGGCCTGCGCGATGGCTACTACATCCAAGCCCAGTGTGCCATTATAATGTTTGATGTAACCTCAA
GAGTTACTTACAAGAATGTACCTAACTGGCATAGAGATCTGGTACGAGTGTGTGAAAACATCCCCATTGT
ATTGTGTGGCAACAAAGTGGATATTAAAGACAGGAAAGTGAAGGCAAAATCTATTGTCTTCCACCGGAAG
AAGAATCTTCAGTACTATGACATTTCTGCCAAAAGTAACTACAACTTTGAAAAGCCTTTCCTCTGGCTTG
CCAGAAAGCTCATTGGAGATCCTAACTTGGAGTTTGTTGCCATGCCTGCTCTTGCCCCACCTGAGGTGGT
CATGGACCCAGCTTTGGCAGCACAGTACGAGCATGATTTAGAGGTTGCTCAGACGACTGCTCTCCCAGAT
GAGGATGATGACCTGGATCCAATGGCCTCCTCCGAGGACGTCATCAAGGAGTTCATGCGCTTCAAGGTGC
GCATGGAGGGCTCCGTGAACGGCCACGAGTTCGAGATCGAGGGCGAGGGCGAGGGCCGCCCCTACGAGGG
CACCCAGACCGCCAAGCTGAAGGTGACCAAGGGCGGCCCCCTGCCCTTCGCCTGGGACATCCTGTCCCCT
CAGTTCCAGTACGGCTCCAAGGCCTACGTGAAGCACCCCGCCGACATCCCCGACTACTTGAAGCTGTCCT
TCCCCGAGGGCTTCAAGTGGGAGCGCGTGATGAACTTCGAGGACGGCGGCGTGGTGACCGTGACCCAGGA
CTCCTCCCTGCAGGACGGCGAGTTCATCTACAAGGTGAAGCTGCGCGGCACCAACTTCCCCTCCGACGGC
CCCGTAATGCAGAAGAAGACCATGGGCTGGGAGGCCTCCACCGAGCGGATGTACCCCGAGGACGGCGCCC
TGAAGGGCGAGATCAAGATGAGGCTGAAGCTGAAGGACGGCGGCCACTACGACGCCGAGGTCAAGACCAC
CTACATGGCCAAGAAGCCCGTGCAGCTGCCCGGCGCCTACAAGACCGACATCAAGCTGGACATCACCTCC
CACAACGAGGACTACACCATCGTGGAACAGTACGAGCGCGCCGAGGGCCGCCACTCCACCGGCGCCTAAG
CGGCCGCTCGACTATGGGCACCAAAGAACCTGTAAACGTTATCTTTTTAAATTGAATGTGCACAAATAAA
AGTTTGGAAAAGAAAAAAAAAAAAAAAAAAAAAAAAAAAAAAAAAAAAAAAAAAAAAAAAAAAAAAAAAA
AAAAAAAAAAAAAAAAAAAAAAAAATACGCATCATACGCTGTGGCGTACCTCGAGTCTAGAGGGCCCTTC
GAACAAAAACTCATCTCAGAAGAGGATCTGAATATGCATACCGGTCATCATCACCATCACCATTGAGTTT
AAACCCGCTGATCAGCCTCGACTGTGCCTTCTAGTTGCCAGCCATCTGTTGTTTGCCCCTCCCCCGTGCC
TTCCTTGACCCTGGAAGGTGCCACTCCCACTGTCCTTTCCTAATAAAATGAGGAAATTGCATCGCATTGT
CTGAGTAGGTGTCATTCTATTCTGGGGGGTGGGGTGGGGCAGGACAGCAAGGGGGAGGATTGGGAAGACA
ATAGCAGGCATGCTGGGGATGCGGTGGGCTCTATGGCTTCTGAGGCGGAAAGAACCAGCTGGGGCTCTAG
GGGGTATCCCC
[124 nt withheld, positions 2812-2935]
C
[32 nt withheld, positions 2937-2968]
CA
[57 nt withheld, positions 2971-3027]
A
[49 nt withheld, positions 3029-3077]
CCTTTGACGTTGGAGTCCACGTTCTTT
[37 nt withheld, positions 3105-3141]
ACCCTATCTCGGTCTATTCTTTTGATTTATAAGGGATTTTGGGGATTTCGGCCTATTGGTTAAAAAATGA
GCTGATTTAACAAAAATTTAACGCGAATTAATTCTGTGGAATGTGTGTCAGTTAGGGTGTGGAAAGTCCC
CAGGCTCCCCAGGCAGGCAGAAGTATGCAAAGCATGCATCTCAATTAGTCAGCAACCAGGTGTGGAAAGT
CCCCAGGCTCCCCAGCAGGCAGAAGTATGCAAAGCATGCATCTCAATTAGTCAGCAACCATAGTCCCGCC
CCTAACTCCGCCCATCCCGCCCCTAACTCCGCCCAGTTCCGCCCATTCTCCGCCCCATGGCTGACTAATT
TTTTTTATTTATGCAGAGGCCGAGGCCGCCTCTGCCTCTGAGCTATTCCAGAAGTAGTGAGGAGGCTTTT
TTGGAGGCCTAGGCTTTTGCAAAAAGCTCCCGGGAGCTTGTATATCCATTTTCGGATCTGATCAAGAGAC
AGGATGAGGATCGTTTCGCATGATTGAACAAGATGGATTGCACGCAGGTTCTCCGGCCGCTTGGGTGGAG
AGGCTATTCGGCTATGACTGGGCACAACAGACAATCGGCTGCTCTGATGCCGCCGTGTTCCGGCTGTCAG
CGCAGGGGCGCCCGGTTCTTTTTGTCAAGACCGACCTGTCCGGTGCCCTGAATGAACTGCAGGACGAGGC
AGCGCGGCTATCGTGGCTGGCCACGACGGGCGTTCCTTGCGCAGCTGTGCTCGACGTTGTCACTGAAGCG
GGAAGGGACTGGCTGCTATTGGGCGAAGTGCCGGGGCAGGATCTCCTGTCATCTCACCTTGCTCCTGCCG
AGAAAGTATCCATCATGGCTGATGCAATGCGGCGGCTGCATACGCTTGATCCGGCTACCTGCCCATTCGA
CCACCAAGCGAAACATCGCATCGAGCGAGCACGTACTCGGATGGAAGCCGGTCTTGTCGATCAGGATGAT
CTGGACGAAGAGCATCAGGGGCTCGCGCCAGCCGAACTGTTCGCCAGGCTCAAGGCGCGCATGCCCGACG
GCGAGGATCTCGTCGTGACCCATGGCGATGCCTGCTTGCCGAATATCATGGTGGAAAATGGCCGCTTTTC
TGGATTCATCGACTGTGGCCGGCTGGGTGTGGCGGACCGCTATCAGGACATAGCGTTGGCTACCCGTGAT
ATTGCTGAAGAGCTTGGCGGCGAATGGGCTGACCGCTTCCTCGTGCTTTACGGTATCGCCGCTCCCGATT
CGCAGCGCATCGCCTTCTATCGCCTTCTTGACGAGTTCTTCTGAGCGGGACTCTGGGGTTCGCGAAATGA
CCGACCAAGCGACGCCCAACCTGCCATCACGAGATTTCGATTCCACCGCCGCCTTCTATGAAAGGTTGGG
CTTCGGAATCGTTTTCCGGGACGCCGGCTGGATGATCCTCCAGCGCGGGGATCTCATGCTGGAGTTCTTC
GCCCACCCCAACTTGTTTATTGCAGCTTATAATGGTTACAAATAAAGCAATAGCATCACAAATTTCACAA
ATAAAGCATTTTTTTCACTGCATTCTAGTTGTGGTTTGTCCAAACTCATCAATGTATCTTATCATGTCTG
TATACCGTCGACCTCTAGCTAGAGCTTGGCGTAATCATGGTCATAGCTGTTTCCTGTGTGAAATTGTTAT
CCGCTCACAATTCCACACAACATACGAGCCGGAAGCATAAAGTGTAAAGCCTGGGGTGCCTAATGAGTGA
GCTAACTCACATTAATTGCGTTGCGCTCACTGCCCGCTTTCCAGTCGGGAAACCTGTCGTGCCAGCTGCA
TTAATGAATCGGCCAACGCGCGGGGAGAGGCGGTTTGCGTATTGGGCGCTCTTCCGCTTCCTCGCTCACT
GACTCGCTGCGCTCGGTCGTTCGGCTGCGGCGAGCGGTATCAGCTCACTCAAAGGCGGTAATACGGTTAT
CCACAGAATCAGGGGATAACGCAGGAAAGAACATGTGAGCAAAAGGCCAGCAAAAGGCCAGGAACCGTAA
AAAGGCCGCGTTGCTGGCGTTTTTCCATAGGCTCCGCCCCCCTGACGAGCATCACAAAAATCGACGCTCA
AGTCAGAGGTGGCGAAACCCGACAGGACTATAAAGATACCAGGCGTTTCCCCCTGGAAGCTCCCTCGTGC
GCTCTCCTGTTCCGACCCTGCCGCTTACCGGATACCTGTCCGCCTTTCTCCCTTCGGGAAGCGTGGCGCT
TTCTCAATGCTCACGCTGTAGGTATCTCAGTTCGGTGTAGGTCGTTCGCTCCAAGCTGGGCTGTGTGCAC
GAACCCCCCGTTCAGCCCGACCGCTGCGCCTTATCCGGTAACTATCGTCTTGAGTCCAACCCGGTAAGAC
ACGACTTATCGCCACTGGCAGCAGCCACTGGTAACAGGATTAGCAGAGCGAGGTATGTAGGCGGTGCTAC
AGAGTTCTTGAAGTGGTGGCCTAACTACGGCTACACTAGAAGGACAGTATTTGGTATCTGCGCTCTGCTG
AAGCCAGTTACCTTCGGAAAAAGAGTTGGTAGCTCTTGATCCGGCAAACAAACCACCGCTGGTAGCGGTG
GTTTTTTTGTTTGCAAGCAGCAGATTACGCGCAGAAAAAAAGGATCTCAAGAAGATCCTTTGATCTTTTC
TACGGGGTCTGACGCTCAGTGGAACGAAAACTCACGTTAAGGGATTTTGGTCATGAGATTATCAAAAAGG
ATCTTCACCTAGATCCTTTTAAATTAAAAATGAAGTTTTAAATCAATCTAAAGTATATATGAGTAAACTT
GGTCTGACAGTTACCAATGCTTAATCAGTGAGGCACCTATCTCAGCGATCTGTCTATTTCGTTCATCCAT
AGTTGCCTGACTCCCCGTCGTGTAGATAACTACGATACGGGAGGGCTTACCATCTGGCCCCAGTGCTGCA
ATGATACCGCGAGACCCACGCTCACCGGCTCCAGATTTATCAGCAATAAACCAGCCAGCCGGAAGGGCCG
AGCGCAGAAGTGGTCCTGCAACTTTATCCGCCTCCATCCAGTCTATTAATTGTTGCCGGGAAGCTAGAGT
AAGTAGTTCGCCAGTTAATAGTTTGCGCAACGTTGTTGCCATTGCTACAGGCATCGTGGTGTCACGCTCG
TCGTTTGGTATGGCTTCATTCAGCTCCGGTTCCCAACGATCAAGGCGAGTTACATGATCCCCCATGTTGT
GCAAAAAAGCGGTTAGCTCCTTCGGTCCTCCGATCGTTGTCAGAAGTAAGTTGGCCGCAGTGTTATCACT
CATGGTTATGGCAGCACTGCATAATTCTCTTACTGTCATGCCATCCGTAAGATGCTTTTCTGTGACTGGT
GAGTACTCAACCAAGTCATTCTGAGAATAGTGTATGCGGCGACCGAGTTGCTCTTGCCCGGCGTCAATAC
GGGATAATACCGCGCCACATAGCAGAACTTTAAAAGTGCTCATCATTGGAAAACGTTCTTCGGGGCGAAA
ACTCTCAAGGATCTTACCGCTGTTGAGATCCAGTTCGATGTAACCCACTCGTGCACCCAACTGATCTTCA
GCATCTTTTACTTTCACCAGCGTTTCTGGGTGAGCAAAAACAGGAAGGCAAAATGCCGCAAAAAAGGGAA
TAAGGGCGACACGGAAATGTTGAATACTCATACTCTTCCTTTTTCAATATTATTGAAGCATTTATCAGGG
TTATTGTCTCATGAGCGGATACATATTTGAATGTATTTAGAAAAATAAACAAATAGGGGTTCCGCGCACA
TTTCCCCGAAAAGTGCCACCTGACGTC
